>Addgene plasmid #110224 | pAW12 | addgene full sequence | sequence record 219789 | Addgene NGS Result
AAGCTTAGCTACAAATCCCACTGGCTATATGTATGCATTTGTGTTAAAAAAGTTTGTATAGATTATTTAA
TCTACTCAGCATTCTTTCTCTAAATAGGAATTTGTTACTTAATGGAGAAAAAAATGTTTCGATTTACCTA
GTGTATTTGTTTGTATACTCACGTTTAATTTCAAACATCCATTCTATCTTGTGTAATTTTTGGCATGGTG
AAAAAGATAATCAGCCTTATAATCTTTACAAAAGTAAGAAATTCTGTAAATAAGCCTTAATGCCCTTGCT
TTAAATTAAAATGGTTCTTTTTCATGATAATGTTTGCACTTTGTGAATATATTTTAGATAGTTCTGTGAG
GTATAATTAAGATGTTTTAGAGACTTATACAATTTTGTCTTTATAAATTCTTAATTGATTTTACCATCCC
AGTTTAACTATGCTTCGTCGGCATCTCTGCACATGTCGTGTTTTCTTACCGTATTGTCCTACCAAGAACC
TCTTTTTTGCTTGGATCGAAATTAAAGGTTTAAAAGCAAAGTTATGGATGCTAGAGTATTTCAAAGCTAT
TCAGCTAGAGCTGAGGGGATGAAAAATCCCATTGCCAAGGAATTGTTGGCTTTGATGGAAGAAAAGCAAA
GCAACTTGTCAGTCGCGGTCGATTTGACGAAGAAATCCGAAATCTTAGAATTGGTAGATAAAATTGGACC
CTATGTCTGTGTTATCAAGACACATATTGACGTTGTCGAGGATTTCGACCAGGATATGGTAGAAAAACTG
GTGGCCTTAGGTAAAAAGCATCGTTTTCTTATCTTTGAGGATCGCAAATTCGCAGACATTGGAAATACCG
TCAAGCTACAATATGCATCTGGTGTGTACAAAATTGCTTCTTGGGCTCATATCACAAATTGCCATACAGT
GTCAGGCGAGGGTATTATACAAGGCCTCAAAGAAGTTGGTTTACCTTTGGGACGTGGTCTCTTGCTTTTG
GCTGAAATGTCTTCCAAAGGCTCTTTGGCTACTGGTTCCTACACAGAGAAAACCTTAGAATGGTTTGAGA
AGCATACCGATTTTTGCTTTGGCTTTATAGCTGGTCGTCGATTTCCTAACCTTCAAAGCGACTACATAAC
TATGTCCCCTGGTATCGGCTTGGATGTTAAAGGAGACGGGCTGGGACAGCAATATCGTACTCCTGAAGAA
GTGATTGTAAACTGCGGTAGCGATATCATCATTGTTGGTCGTGGAGTCTATGGAGCTGGTCGTAATCCTG
TTGTCGAAGCCAAGAGATATAGAGAAGCTGGTTGGAAGGCATATCAGCAAAGACTTTCTCAGCATTAAAA
AAAGACTAATGTAAAATTTTTTTGGTTGGTTATTGAAAAAGTCGATGCCTTGTTTGCGTTTGTTTTCCTA
GGCGTTTTATGTCAGAAGGCATTTAGAATTAGTATACAAGTACTCTTTGGTAAAATTTTATGTAGCGACT
AAAATATTAACTATTATAGATAAACACCTTGGGAATAAAAAGTAATTTGCTATAGTAATTTATTAAACAT
GCTCCTACAACATTACCACAATCTTTTCTCTTGGATTGACATTGAATAAGAAAAGAGTGAATTTTTTTAG
ACTTGTAATGATAACTATGTACAAAGCCAATGAAAGATGTATGTAGATGAATGTAAAATACCATGTAGAC
AAACAAGATAAAACTTGGTTATAAACATTGGTGTTGGAACAGAATAAATTAGATGTCAAAAAGTTTCGTC
AATATCACAAGCTATAACTTCGTATATGGTATTATATACGAAGTTATGTTTAAACGAGCTCGAATTCATC
ATCAAGCTTATCGATACCGTCGACCTCGAGGGGGGGCCCGGTACCCAGCTTTTGTTCCCTTTAGTGAGGG
TTAATTGCGCGCTTGGCGTAATCATGGTCATAGCTGTTTCCTGTGTGAAATTGTTATCCGCTCACAATTC
CACACAACATACGAGCCGGGAGCATAAAGTGTAAAGCCTGGGGTGCCTAATGAGTGAGCTAACTCACATT
AATTGCGTTGCGCTCACTGCCCGCTTTCCAGTCGGGAAACCTGTCGTGCCAGCTGCATTAATGAATCGGC
CAACGCGCGGGGAGAGGCGGTTTGCGTATTGGGCGCTCTTCCGCTTCCTCGCTCACTGACTCGCTGCGCT
CGGTCGTTCGGCTGCGGCGAGCGGTATCAGCTCACTCAAAGGCGGTAATACGGTTATCCACAGAATCAGG
GGATAACGCAGGAAAGAACATGTGAGCAAAAGGCCAGCAAAAGGCCAGGAACCGTAAAAAGGCCGCGTTG
CTGGCGTTTTTCCATAGGCTCCGCCCCCCTGACGAGCATCACAAAAATCGACGCTCAAGTCAGAGGTGGC
GAAACCCGACAGGACTATAAAGATACCAGGCGTTTCCCCCTGGAAGCTCCCTCGTGCGCTCTCCTGTTCC
GACCCTGCCGCTTACCGGATACCTGTCCGCCTTTCTCCCTTCGGGAAGCGTGGCGCTTTCTCATAGCTCA
CGCTGTAGGTATCTCAGTTCGGTGTAGGTCGTTCGCTCCAAGCTGGGCTGTGTGCACGAACCCCCCGTTC
AGCCCGACCGCTGCGCCTTATCCGGTAACTATCGTCTTGAGTCCAACCCGGTAAGACACGACTTATCGCC
ACTGGCAGCAGCCACTGGTAACAGGATTAGCAGAGCGAGGTATGTAGGCGGTGCTACAGAGTTCTTGAAG
TGGTGGCCTAACTACGGCTACACTAGAAGAACAGTATTTGGTATCTGCGCTCTGCTGAAGCCAGTTACCT
TCGGAAAAAGAGTTGGTAGCTCTTGATCCGGCAAACAAACCACCGCTGGTAGCGGTGGTTTTTTTGTTTG
CAAGCAGCAGATTACGCGCAGAAAAAAAGGATCTCAAGAAGATCCTTTGATCTTTTCTACGGGGTCTGAC
GCTCAGTGGAACGAAAACTCACGTTAAGGGATTTTGGTCATGAGATTATCAAAAAGGATCTTCACCTAGA
TCCTTTTAAATTAAAAATGAAGTTTTAAATCAATCTAAAGTATATATGAGTAAACTTGGTCTGACAGTTA
CCAATGCTTAATCAGTGAGGCACCTATCTCAGCGATCTGTCTATTTCGTTCATCCATAGTTGCCTGACTC
CCCGTCGTGTAGATAACTACGATACGGGAGGGCTTACCATCTGGCCCCAGTGCTGCAATGATACCGCGAG
ACCCACGCTCACCGGCTCCAGATTTATCAGCAATAAACCAGCCAGCCGGAAGGGCCGAGCGCAGAAGTGG
TCCTGCAACTTTATCCGCCTCCATCCAGTCTATTAATTGTTGCCGGGAAGCTAGAGTAAGTAGTTCGCCA
GTTAATAGTTTGCGCAACGTTGTTGCCATTGCTACAGGCATCGTGGTGTCACGCTCGTCGTTTGGTATGG
CTTCATTCAGCTCCGGTTCCCAACGATCAAGGCGAGTTACATGATCCCCCATGTTGTGCAAAAAAGCGGT
TAGCTCCTTCGGTCCTCCGATCGTTGTCAGAAGTAAGTTGGCCGCAGTGTTATCACTCATGGTTATGGCA
GCACTGCATAATTCTCTTACTGTCATGCCATCCGTAAGATGCTTTTCTGTGACTGGTGAGTACTCAACCA
AGTCATTCTGAGAATAGTGTATGCGGCGACCGAGTTGCTCTTGCCCGGCGTCAATACGGGATAATACCGC
GCCACATAGCAGAACTTTAAAAGTGCTCATCATTGGAAAACGTTCTTCGGGGCGAAAACTCTCAAGGATC
TTACCGCTGTTGAGATCCAGTTCGATGTAACCCACTCGTGCACCCAACTGATCTTCAGCATCTTTTACTT
TCACCAGCGTTTCTGGGTGAGCAAAAACAGGAAGGCAAAATGCCGCAAAAAAGGGAATAAGGGCGACACG
GAAATGTTGAATACTCATACTCTTCCTTTTTCAATATTATTGAAGCATTTATCAGGGTTATTGTCTCATG
AGCGGATACATATTTGAATGTATTTAGAAAAATAAACAAATAGGGGTTCCGCGCACATTTCCCCGAAAAG
TGCCACCTAAATTGTAAGCGTTAATATTTTGTTAAAATTCGCGTTAAATTTTTGTTAAATCAGCTCATTT
TTTAACCAATAGGCCGAAATCGGCAAAATCCCTTATAAATCAAAAGAATAGACCGAGATAGGGT
[37 nt withheld, positions 4195-4231]
AAAGAACGTGGACTCCAACGTCAAAGG
[49 nt withheld, positions 4259-4307]
T
[91 nt withheld, positions 4309-4399]
G
[124 nt withheld, positions 4401-4524]
CCCATTCGCCATTCAGGCTGCGCAACTGTTGGGAAGGGCGATCGGTGCGGGCCTCTTCGCTATTACGCCA
GCTGGCGAAAGGGGGATGTGCTGCAAGGCGATTAAGTTGGGTAACGCCAGGGTTTTCCCAGTCACGACGT
TGTAAAACGACGGCCAGTGAGCGCGCGTAATACGACTCACTATAGGGCGAATTGGAGCTCCACCGCGGTG
GCGGCCGCTCTAGAACTAGTGGATCCCCCGGGCTGCAGGAATTCGATATC
Features (pLannotate 1.2.2; 14 found; start..end, strand, type, name):
    534..1328    +  CDS            S. pombe ura4: orotidine 5'-phosphate decarboxylase, required for uracil biosynthesis; Schizosaccharomyces pombe ura4
   1821..1865    +  misc_feature   MCS (fragment): pBluescript multiple cloning site
   1878..1896    -  promoter       T3 promoter: promoter for bacteriophage T3 RNA polymerase
   1941..1957    -  protein_bind   lac operator: The lac repressor binds to the lac operator to inhibit transcription in E. coli. This inhibition can be relieved by adding lactose or isopropyl-β-D-thiogalactopyranoside (IPTG). lac repressor encoded by lacI
   1965..1995    -  promoter       lac promoter: promoter for the E. coli lac operon
   2010..2031    -  protein_bind   CAP binding site: CAP binding activates transcription in the presence of cAMP. E. coli catabolite activator protein
   2044..2136    -  CDS            lacI (fragment): lac repressor; lacI; The lac repressor binds to the lac operator to inhibit transcription in E. coli. This inhibition can be relieved by adding lactose or isopropyl-β-D-thiogalactopyranoside (IPTG).
   2319..2907    -  rep_origin     ori: high-copy-number ColE1/pMB1/pBR322/pUC origin of replication
   3078..3938    -  CDS            AmpR: β-lactamase; bla; confers resistance to ampicillin, carbenicillin, and related antibiotics
   3939..4043    -  promoter       AmpR promoter: bla
   4096..4524    -  rep_origin     f1 ori (sequence partly withheld): f1 bacteriophage origin of replication; arrow indicates direction of (+) strand synthesis
   4529..4684    -  CDS            lacZα (fragment): LacZα fragment of β-galactosidase; lacZ fragment
   4692..4710    +  promoter       T7 promoter: promoter for bacteriophage T7 RNA polymerase
   4719..7       +  misc_feature   MCS (fragment) (across the origin): pBluescript multiple cloning site
