[The description below was written by a language model from this plasmid's Addgene catalogue record and pLannotate feature annotations shown in this document.]
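Description:
pAW12 is a pBluescript-based Cre/lox plasmid that carries the Schizosaccharomyces pombe ura4+ gene and serves as a source of a ura4+-loxM3 cassette for integration into the fission yeast genome. It is maintained in E. coli as a high-copy plasmid through a ColE1/pUC-type origin and selected with ampicillin via the β-lactamase gene and its promoter. The rest of the backbone is standard pBluescript: an f1 phage origin for single-stranded DNA production, lacZα and lacI fragments, the lac promoter/operator with its CAP binding site, and T7 and T3 phage promoters flanking the remnants of the multiple cloning site that was split by the insert. No yeast replication origin is annotated, consistent with a plasmid intended as an integration template rather than an episome.

The insert sits between the two MCS fragments and contains the ura4 coding sequence, which encodes orotidine 5'-phosphate decarboxylase and complements uracil auxotrophy, allowing selection of integrants. Several hundred bases of unannotated sequence lie on either side of the coding region, presumably including native ura4 regulatory sequence, though the record does not say so. The loxM3 site named in the stated purpose is not picked up in the automated feature table, so its position and orientation cannot be given here. loxM3 is a heterospecific lox variant that does not recombine efficiently with wild-type loxP, which is the basis of recombinase-mediated cassette exchange; the associated work uses this approach for gene tagging and gene replacement in S. pombe. Sequencing detected a P127S variant in Ura4, which the depositor reports does not affect plasmid function.
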