Addgene plasmid #110224: pAW12
Purpose: integration of ura4+-loxM3 cassette
Depositing lab: Tony Carr. Depositing organization: University of Sussex. Publication: Gene tagging and gene replacement using recombinase-mediated cassette exchange in Schizosaccharomyces pombe. Watson AT1, Garcia V, Bone N, Carr AM, Armstrong J.. Gene. 2008 Jan 15;407(1-2):63-74 10.1016/j.gene.2007.09.024 PubMed 18054176.
Backbone
  Vector backbone: pBluescript
  Vector type: Cre/Lox
Growth in bacteria
  Bacterial resistance: Ampicillin, 100 μg/mL
  Growth temperature: 37°C
  Growth strain: DH5alpha
  Copy number: High Copy
Gene/Insert
  Gene/Insert name: ura4+
  Species: S. pombe (fission yeast)
  Mutation: See depositor comments below.
  Entrez Gene: ura4 (a.k.a. SPCC330.05c)
  Cloning method: Restriction Enzyme; 5′ cloning site unknown (unknown if destroyed); 3′ cloning site unknown (unknown if destroyed)
Terms and licenses: Academic/Nonprofit Terms; Industry Terms: Not Available to Industry
Depositor comments: Addgene NGS results detected a P127S variant in Ura4. This variant does not affect plasmid function as described in the associated publication.
How to cite: pAW12 was a gift from Tony Carr (Addgene plasmid # 110224 ; http://n2t.net/addgene:110224 ; RRID:Addgene_110224)
